>Addgene plasmid #163112 | pRD421 | depositor full sequence | sequence record 316023 | pRD421 sequence 6169 bps
ATCCGGATATAGTTCCTCCTTTCAGCAAAAAACCCCTCAAGACCCGTTTAGAGGCCCCAAGGGGTTATGC
TAGTTATTGCTCAGCGGTGGCAGCAGCCAACTCAGCTTCCTTTCGGGCTTTGTTAGCAGCCGGATCTCAG
TGGTGGTGGTGGTGGTGCTCGAGTTATTGCTTGATCAGGAAATCGTCGAGGGATTTACCTTGCTCATCCA
TTGCTTTTTTGATTACAGCTGGAGTACGGCCTTGGCCAGTCCAGGTTTTAGTTTCGCCGTTTTCGTCAAC
GTAGCTATATTTTGCCGGACGCTGAGCACGTTTAGCTTTGGTGCCAGATTTAACGGCAGCTCGTCTTGCA
TTGTCAGGCAATCCAGAATGAGCAACAGCATGCTCATACAGCTTAACCTTGTTGTAATCTTTGTCATGGC
TTAAAATCTCAATGCAGTGGTCCACAAAGTGGGCGCCTGGTAACTTGACACCCTTCTCCTTAGCTTTGTA
AGTAGTTCTGAAGTCACATCGGTAATGGGCATTTCCTTCAAGCAACAAAGCCATCTCAATATCACCCGTC
AGCACTCCATCACGCACATACATTTTCTCAGTGGAGGGCTCCCATTTCAGCGTCTTCTTCTGCATAACTG
GACCATTGGCGGGAAAGTTGGTACCATAAAATCGAACTTTATTATAGAAAGTGTCCCCTTCCATTGTTAT
GTCGTTTCTGGCGTTGCAAATGCCCCCGTCTTCGAAAGTCAAGCTTCGTTCCCACGAATACCCCTTAGGA
AACGACTGCTTAAAATAGTCTTGTATGTTGTCTGGATATTTGGCGAATACCCTGTTGCCGTAATGGAATG
CAGTGGTCAGGATATCAAAGGCAAAAGGCAGAGGTCCGCCCTCTTTGACTTCAAGATCCATACTCTGTTT
TCCCTCAAAAGGCTTGCCTGTACCATCTCCGTCGATCACAAAGTGGTGCCCGTTTACGTTGCCTTCCATA
CGGAGTTTGATCTTCATGTCTGGCTTAATCGCACTACCCTGAAAATACAGGTTTTCCATATGGCTGCCGC
GCGGCACCAGGCCGCTGCTGTGATGATGATGATGATGGCTGCTGCCCATGGTATATCTCCTTCTTAAAGT
TAAACAAAATTATTTCTAGAGGGGAATTGTTATCCGCTCACAATTCCCCTATAGTGAGTCGTATTAATTT
CGCGGGATCGAGATCTCGATCCTCTACGCCGGACGCATCGTGGCCGGCATCACCGGCGCCACAGGTGCGG
TTGCTGGCGCCTATATCGCCGACATCACCGATGGGGAAGATCGGGCTCGCCACTTCGGGCTCATGAGCGC
TTGTTTCGGCGTGGGTATGGTGGCAGGCCCCGTGGCCGGGGGACTGTTGGGCGCCATCTCCTTGCATGCA
CCATTCCTTGCGGCGGCGGTGCTCAACGGCCTCAACCTACTACTGGGCTGCTTCCTAATGCAGGAGTCGC
ATAAGGGAGAGCGTCGAGATCCCGGACACCATCGAATGGCGCAAAACCTTTCGCGGTATGGCATGATAGC
GCCCGGAAGAGAGTCAATTCAGGGTGGTGAATGTGAAACCAGTAACGTTATACGATGTCGCAGAGTATGC
CGGTGTCTCTTATCAGACCGTTTCCCGCGTGGTGAACCAGGCCAGCCACGTTTCTGCGAAAACGCGGGAA
AAAGTGGAAGCGGCGATGGCGGAGCTGAATTACATTCCCAACCGCGTGGCACAACAACTGGCGGGCAAAC
AGTCGTTGCTGATTGGCGTTGCCACCTCCAGTCTGGCCCTGCACGCGCCGTCGCAAATTGTCGCGGCGAT
TAAATCTCGCGCCGATCAACTGGGTGCCAGCGTGGTGGTGTCGATGGTAGAACGAAGCGGCGTCGAAGCC
TGTAAAGCGGCGGTGCACAATCTTCTCGCGCAACGCGTCAGTGGGCTGATCATTAACTATCCGCTGGATG
ACCAGGATGCCATTGCTGTGGAAGCTGCCTGCACTAATGTTCCGGCGTTATTTCTTGATGTCTCTGACCA
GACACCCATCAACAGTATTATTTTCTCCCATGAAGACGGTACGCGACTGGGCGTGGAGCATCTGGTCGCA
TTGGGTCACCAGCAAATCGCGCTGTTAGCGGGCCCATTAAGTTCTGTCTCGGCGCGTCTGCGTCTGGCTG
GCTGGCATAAATATCTCACTCGCAATCAAATTCAGCCGATAGCGGAACGGGAAGGCGACTGGAGTGCCAT
GTCCGGTTTTCAACAAACCATGCAAATGCTGAATGAGGGCATCGTTCCCACTGCGATGCTGGTTGCCAAC
GATCAGATGGCGCTGGGCGCAATGCGCGCCATTACCGAGTCCGGGCTGCGCGTTGGTGCGGATATCTCGG
TAGTGGGATACGACGATACCGAAGACAGCTCATGTTATATCCCGCCGTTAACCACCATCAAACAGGATTT
TCGCCTGCTGGGGCAAACCAGCGTGGACCGCTTGCTGCAACTCTCTCAGGGCCAGGCGGTGAAGGGCAAT
CAGCTGTTGCCCGTCTCACTGGTGAAAAGAAAAACCACCCTGGCGCCCAATACGCAAACCGCCTCTCCCC
GCGCGTTGGCCGATTCATTAATGCAGCTGGCACGACAGGTTTCCCGACTGGAAAGCGGGCAGTGAGCGCA
ACGCAATTAATGTAAGTTAGCTCACTCATTAGGCACCGGGATCTCGACCGATGCCCTTGAGAGCCTTCAA
CCCAGTCAGCTCCTTCCGGTGGGCGCGGGGCATGACTATCGTCGCCGCACTTATGACTGTCTTCTTTATC
ATGCAACTCGTAGGACAGGTGCCGGCAGCGCTCTGGGTCATTTTCGGCGAGGACCGCTTTCGCTGGAGCG
CGACGATGATCGGCCTGTCGCTTGCGGTATTCGGAATCTTGCACGCCCTCGCTCAAGCCTTCGTCACTGG
TCCCGCCACCAAACGTTTCGGCGAGAAGCAGGCCATTATCGCCGGCATGGCGGCCCCACGGGTGCGCATG
ATCGTGCTCCTGTCGTTGAGGACCCGGCTAGGCTGGCGGGGTTGCCTTACTGGTTAGCAGAATGAATCAC
CGATACGCGAGCGAACGTGAAGCGACTGCTGCTGCAAAACGTCTGCGACCTGAGCAACAACATGAATGGT
CTTCGGTTTCCGTGTTTCGTAAAGTCTGGAAACGCGGAAGTCAGCGCCCTGCACCATTATGTTCCGGATC
TGCATCGCAGGATGCTGCTGGCTACCCTGTGGAACACCTACATCTGTATTAACGAAGCGCTGGCATTGAC
CCTGAGTGATTTTTCTCTGGTCCCGCCGCATCCATACCGCCAGTTGTTTACCCTCACAACGTTCCAGTAA
CCGGGCATGTTCATCATCAGTAACCCGTATCGTGAGCATCCTCTCTCGTTTCATCGGTATCATTACCCCC
ATGAACAGAAATCCCCCTTACACGGAGGCATCAGTGACCAAACAGGAAAAAACCGCCCTTAACATGGCCC
GCTTTATCAGAAGCCAGACATTAACGCTTCTGGAGAAACTCAACGAGCTGGACGCGGATGAACAGGCAGA
CATCTGTGAATCGCTTCACGACCACGCTGATGAGCTTTACCGCAGCTGCCTCGCGCGTTTCGGTGATGAC
GGTGAAAACCTCTGACACATGCAGCTCCCGGAGACGGTCACAGCTTGTCTGTAAGCGGATGCCGGGAGCA
GACAAGCCCGTCAGGGCGCGTCAGCGGGTGTTGGCGGGTGTCGGGGCGCAGCCATGACCCAGTCACGTAG
CGATAGCGGAGTGTATACTGGCTTAACTATGCGGCATCAGAGCAGATTGTACTGAGAGTGCACCATATAT
GCGGTGTGAAATACCGCACAGATGCGTAAGGAGAAAATACCGCATCAGGCGCTCTTCCGCTTCCTCGCTC
ACTGACTCGCTGCGCTCGGTCGTTCGGCTGCGGCGAGCGGTATCAGCTCACTCAAAGGCGGTAATACGGT
TATCCACAGAATCAGGGGATAACGCAGGAAAGAACATGTGAGCAAAAGGCCAGCAAAAGGCCAGGAACCG
TAAAAAGGCCGCGTTGCTGGCGTTTTTCCATAGGCTCCGCCCCCCTGACGAGCATCACAAAAATCGACGC
TCAAGTCAGAGGTGGCGAAACCCGACAGGACTATAAAGATACCAGGCGTTTCCCCCTGGAAGCTCCCTCG
TGCGCTCTCCTGTTCCGACCCTGCCGCTTACCGGATACCTGTCCGCCTTTCTCCCTTCGGGAAGCGTGGC
GCTTTCTCATAGCTCACGCTGTAGGTATCTCAGTTCGGTGTAGGTCGTTCGCTCCAAGCTGGGCTGTGTG
CACGAACCCCCCGTTCAGCCCGACCGCTGCGCCTTATCCGGTAACTATCGTCTTGAGTCCAACCCGGTAA
GACACGACTTATCGCCACTGGCAGCAGCCACTGGTAACAGGATTAGCAGAGCGAGGTATGTAGGCGGTGC
TACAGAGTTCTTGAAGTGGTGGCCTAACTACGGCTACACTAGAAGGACAGTATTTGGTATCTGCGCTCTG
CTGAAGCCAGTTACCTTCGGAAAAAGAGTTGGTAGCTCTTGATCCGGCAAACAAACCACCGCTGGTAGCG
GTGGTTTTTTTGTTTGCAAGCAGCAGATTACGCGCAGAAAAAAAGGATCTCAAGAAGATCCTTTGATCTT
TTCTACGGGGTCTGACGCTCAGTGGAACGAAAACTCACGTTAAGGGATTTTGGTCATGAACAATAAAACT
GTCTGCTTACATAAACAGTAATACAAGGGGTGTTATGAGCCATATTCAACGGGAAACGTCTTGCTCTAGG
CCGCGATTAAATTCCAACATGGATGCTGATTTATATGGGTATAAATGGGCTCGCGATAATGTCGGGCAAT
CAGGTGCGACAATCTATCGATTGTATGGGAAGCCCGATGCGCCAGAGTTGTTTCTGAAACATGGCAAAGG
TAGCGTTGCCAATGATGTTACAGATGAGATGGTCAGACTAAACTGGCTGACGGAATTTATGCCTCTTCCG
ACCATCAAGCATTTTATCCGTACTCCTGATGATGCATGGTTACTCACCACTGCGATCCCCGGGAAAACAG
CATTCCAGGTATTAGAAGAATATCCTGATTCAGGTGAAAATATTGTTGATGCGCTGGCAGTGTTCCTGCG
CCGGTTGCATTCGATTCCTGTTTGTAATTGTCCTTTTAACAGCGATCGCGTATTTCGTCTCGCTCAGGCG
CAATCACGAATGAATAACGGTTTGGTTGATGCGAGTGATTTTGATGACGAGCGTAATGGCTGGCCTGTTG
AACAAGTCTGGAAAGAAATGCATAAACTTTTGCCATTCTCACCGGATTCAGTCGTCACTCATGGTGATTT
CTCACTTGATAACCTTATTTTTGACGAGGGGAAATTAATAGGTTGTATTGATGTTGGACGAGTCGGAATC
GCAGACCGATACCAGGATCTTGCCATCCTATGGAACTGCCTCGGTGAGTTTTCTCCTTCATTACAGAAAC
GGCTTTTTCAAAAATATGGTATTGATAATCCTGATATGAATAAATTGCAGTTTCATTTGATGCTCGATGA
GTTTTTCTAAGAATTAATTCATGAGCGGATACATATTTGAATGTATTTAGAAAAATAAACAAATAGGGGT
TCCGCGCACATTTCCCCGAAAAGTGCCACCTGAAATTGTAAACGTTAATATTTTGTTAAAATTCGCGTTA
AATTTTTGTTAAATCAGCTCATTTTTTAACCAATAGGCCGAAATCGGCAAAATCCCTTATAAATCAAAAG
AATAGACCGAGATAGGGT
[37 nt withheld, positions 5829-5865]
AAAGAACGTGGACTCCAACGTCAAAGG
[49 nt withheld, positions 5893-5941]
T
[91 nt withheld, positions 5943-6033]
G
[124 nt withheld, positions 6035-6158]
CCCATTCGCCA
Features (pLannotate 1.2.2; 23 found; start..end, strand, type, name):
     26..73      -  terminator     T7 terminator: transcription terminator for bacteriophage T7 RNA polymerase
     81..130     -  CDS            SET1 (fragment): solubility-enhancement tag derived from T7 phage gene 10B
    140..157     -  CDS            9xHis (fragment): 9xHis affinity tag
    167..340     -  CDS            hns (fragment): HNS_ECOLI - Also known as bglY From Escherichia coli (strain K12).
    341..1015    -  CDS            mEos3.2: mEos3.2 is a photoconvertible green/yellow fluorescent protein published in 2012, derived from Lobophyllia hemprichii. It is reported to be a rapidly-maturing monomer with moderate acid sensitivity.
   1017..1036    -  CDS            TEV site (fragment): tobacco etch virus (TEV) protease recognition and cleavage site
   1043..1060    -  CDS            thrombin site: thrombin recognition and cleavage site
   1071..1087    -  CDS            capTEV™ (fragment): composite tag for in vivo biotinylation, TEV protease cleavage, and 6xHis tagging
   1106..1128    -  RBS            RBS: efficient ribosome binding site from bacteriophage T7 gene 10 (Olins and Rangwala, 1989)
   1143..1167    -  protein_bind   lac operator: The lac repressor binds to the lac operator to inhibit transcription in E. coli. This inhibition can be relieved by adding lactose or isopropyl-β-D-thiogalactopyranoside (IPTG). lac repressor encoded by lacI
   1168..1186    -  promoter       T7 promoter: promoter for bacteriophage T7 RNA polymerase
   1208..1487    +  CDS            TcR (fragment): tetracycline efflux protein; tet; confers resistance to tetracycline
   1495..1572    +  promoter       lacI promoter: lacI
   1573..2655    +  CDS            lacI: lac repressor; lacI; The lac repressor binds to the lac operator to inhibit transcription in E. coli. This inhibition can be relieved by adding lactose or isopropyl-β-D-thiogalactopyranoside (IPTG).
   2668..2689    +  protein_bind   CAP binding site: CAP binding activates transcription in the presence of cAMP. E. coli catabolite activator protein
   2704..2995    +  CDS            TcR (fragment): tetracycline efflux protein; tet; confers resistance to tetracycline
   3067..3447    -  CDS            YPB1_ECOLX: Protein predicted: Swiss-Prot protein existence level 4. From Escherichia coli.
   3464..3655    +  CDS            rop: Rop protein, which maintains plasmids at low copy number; rop
   3757..3899    +  misc_feature   bom: basis of mobility region from pBR322
   4085..4673    -  rep_origin     ori: high-copy-number ColE1/pMB1/pBR322/pUC origin of replication
   4795..5610    +  CDS            KanR: aminoglycoside phosphotransferase; aph(3')-Ia; confers resistance to kanamycin in bacteria or G418 (Geneticin®) in eukaryotes
   5619..5676    -  promoter       AmpR promoter (fragment): bla
   5703..6158    -  rep_origin     f1 ori (sequence partly withheld): f1 bacteriophage origin of replication; arrow indicates direction of (+) strand synthesis
