>Addgene plasmid #163112 | pRD421 | addgene full sequence | sequence record 321831 | Addgene NGS Result
ATCCGGATATAGTTCCTCCTTTCAGCAAAAAACCCCTCAAGACCCGTTTAGAGGCCCCAAGGGGTTATGC
TAGTTATTGCTCAGCGGTGGCAGCAGCCAACTCAGCTTCCTTTCGGGCTTTGTTAGCAGCCGGATCTCAG
TGGTGGTGGTGGTGGTGCTCGAGTTATTGCTTGATCAGGAAATCGTCGAGGGATTTACCTTGCTCATCCA
TTGCTTTTTTGATTACAGCTGGAGTACGGCCTTGGCCAGTCCAGGTTTTAGTTTCGCCGTTTTCGTCAAC
GTAGCTATATTTTGCCGGACGCTGAGCACGTTTAGCTTTGGTGCCAGATTTAACGGCAGCTCGTCTTGCA
TTGTCAGGCAATCCAGAATGAGCAACAGCATGCTCATACAGCTTAACCTTGTTGTAATCTTTGTCATGGC
TTAAAATCTCAATGCAGTGGTCCACAAAGTGGGCGCCTGGTAACTTGACACCCTTCTCCTTAGCTTTGTA
AGTAGTTCTGAAGTCACATCGGTAATGGGCATTTCCTTCAAGCAACAAAGCCATCTCAATATCACCCGTC
AGCACTCCATCACGCACATACATTTTCTCAGTGGAGGGCTCCCATTTCAGCGTCTTCTTCTGCATAACTG
GACCATTGGCGGGAAAGTTGGTACCATAAAATCGAACTTTATTATAGAAAGTGTCCCCTTCCATTGTTAT
GTCGTTTCTGGCGTTGCAAATGCCCCCGTCTTCGAAAGTCAAGCTTCGTTCCCACGAATACCCCTTAGGA
AACGACTGCTTAAAATAGTCTTGTATGTTGTCTGGATATTTGGCGAATACCCTGTTGCCGTAATGGAATG
CAGTGGTCAGGATATCAAAGGCAAAAGGCAGAGGTCCGCCCTCTTTGACTTCAAGATCCATACTCTGTTT
TCCCTCAAAAGGCTTGCCTGTACCATCTCCGTCGATCACAAAGTGGTGCCCGTTTACGTTGCCTTCCATA
CGGAGTTTGATCTTCATGTCTGGCTTAATCGCACTACCCTGAAAATACAGGTTTTCCATATGGCTGCCGC
GCGGCACCAGGCCGCTGCTGTGATGATGATGATGATGGCTGCTGCCCATGGTATATCTCCTTCTTAAAGT
TAAACAAAATTATTTCTAGAGGGGAATTGTTATCCGCTCACAATTCCCCTATAGTGAGTCGTATTAATTT
CGCGGGATCGAGATCTCGATCCTCTACGCCGGACGCATCGTGGCCGGCATCACCGGCGCCACAGGTGCGG
TTGCTGGCGCCTATATCGCCGACATCACCGATGGGGAAGATCGGGCTCGCCACTTCGGGCTCATGAGCGC
TTGTTTCGGCGTGGGTATGGTGGCAGGCCCCGTGGCCGGGGGACTGTTGGGCGCCATCTCCTTGCATGCA
CCATTCCTTGCGGCGGCGGTGCTCAACGGCCTCAACCTACTACTGGGCTGCTTCCTAATGCAGGAGTCGC
ATAAGGGAGAGCGTCGAGATCCCGGACACCATCGAATGGCGCAAAACCTTTCGCGGTATGGCATGATAGC
GCCCGGAAGAGAGTCAATTCAGGGTGGTGAATGTGAAACCAGTAACGTTATACGATGTCGCAGAGTATGC
CGGTGTCTCTTATCAGACCGTTTCCCGCGTGGTGAACCAGGCCAGCCACGTTTCTGCGAAAACGCGGGAA
AAAGTGGAAGCGGCGATGGCGGAGCTGAATTACATTCCCAACCGCGTGGCACAACAACTGGCGGGCAAAC
AGTCGTTGCTGATTGGCGTTGCCACCTCCAGTCTGGCCCTGCACGCGCCGTCGCAAATTGTCGCGGCGAT
TAAATCTCGCGCCGATCAACTGGGTGCCAGCGTGGTGGTGTCGATGGTAGAACGAAGCGGCGTCGAAGCC
TGTAAAGCGGCGGTGCACAATCTTCTCGCGCAACGCGTCAGTGGGCTGATCATTAACTATCCGCTGGATG
ACCAGGATGCCATTGCTGTGGAAGCTGCCTGCACTAATGTTCCGGCGTTATTTCTTGATGTCTCTGACCA
GACACCCATCAACAGTATTATTTTCTCCCATGAAGACGGTACGCGACTGGGCGTGGAGCATCTGGTCGCA
TTGGGTCACCAGCAAATCGCGCTGTTAGCGGGCCCATTAAGTTCTGTCTCGGCGCGTCTGCGTCTGGCTG
GCTGGCATAAATATCTCACTCGCAATCAAATTCAGCCGATAGCGGAACGGGAAGGCGACTGGAGTGCCAT
GTCCGGTTTTCAACAAACCATGCAAATGCTGAATGAGGGCATCGTTCCCACTGCGATGCTGGTTGCCAAC
GATCAGATGGCGCTGGGCGCAATGCGCGCCATTACCGAGTCCGGGCTGCGCGTTGGTGCGGATATCTCGG
TAGTGGGATACGACGATACCGAAGACAGCTCATGTTATATCCCGCCGTTAACCACCATCAAACAGGATTT
TCGCCTGCTGGGGCAAACCAGCGTGGACCGCTTGCTGCAACTCTCTCAGGGCCAGGCGGTGAAGGGCAAT
CAGCTGTTGCCCGTCTCACTGGTGAAAAGAAAAACCACCCTGGCGCCCAATACGCAAACCGCCTCTCCCC
GCGCGTTGGCCGATTCATTAATGCAGCTGGCACGACAGGTTTCCCGACTGGAAAGCGGGCAGTGAGCGCA
ACGCAATTAATGTAAGTTAGCTCACTCATTAGGCACCGGGATCTCGACCGATGCCCTTGAGAGCCTTCAA
CCCAGTCAGCTCCTTCCGGTGGGCGCGGGGCATGACTATCGTCGCCGCACTTATGACTGTCTTCTTTATC
ATGCAACTCGTAGGACAGGTGCCGGCAGCGCTCTGGGTCATTTTCGGCGAGGACCGCTTTCGCTGGAGCG
CGACGATGATCGGCCTGTCGCTTGCGGTATTCGGAATCTTGCACGCCCTCGCTCAAGCCTTCGTCACTGG
TCCCGCCACCAAACGTTTCGGCGAGAAGCAGGCCATTATCGCCGGCATGGCGGCCCCACGGGTGCGCATG
ATCGTGCTCCTGTCGTTGAGGACCCGGCTAGGCTGGCGGGGTTGCCTTACTGGTTAGCAGAATGAATCAC
CGATACGCGAGCGAACGTGAAGCGACTGCTGCTGCAAAACGTCTGCGACCTGAGCAACAACATGAATGGT
CTTCGGTTTCCGTGTTTCGTAAAGTCTGGAAACGCGGAAGTCAGCGCCCTGCACCATTATGTTCCGGATC
TGCATCGCAGGATGCTGCTGGCTACCCTGTGGAACACCTACATCTGTATTAACGAAGCGCTGGCATTGAC
CCTGAGTGATTTTTCTCTGGTCCCGCCGCATCCATACCGCCAGTTGTTTACCCTCACAACGTTCCAGTAA
CCGGGCATGTTCATCATCAGTAACCCGTATCGTGAGCATCCTCTCTCGTTTCATCGGTATCATTACCCCC
ATGAACAGAAATCCCCCTTACACGGAGGCATCAGTGACCAAACAGGAAAAAACCGCCCTTAACATGGCCC
GCTTTATCAGAAGCCAGACATTAACGCTTCTGGAGAAACTCAACGAGCTGGACGCGGATGAACAGGCAGA
CATCTGTGAATCGCTTCACGACCACGCTGATGAGCTTTACCGCAGCTGCCTCGCGCGTTTCGGTGATGAC
GGTGAAAACCTCTGACACATGCAGCTCCCGGAGACGGTCACAGCTTGTCTGTAAGCGGATGCCGGGAGCA
GACAAGCCCGTCAGGGCGCGTCAGCGGGTGTTGGCGGGTGTCGGGGCGCAGCCATGACCCAGTCACGTAG
CGATAGCGGAGTGTATACTGGCTTAACTATGCGGCATCAGAGCAGATTGTACTGAGAGTGCACCATTGCG
GTGTGAAATACCGCACAGATGCGTAAGGAGAAAATACCGCATCAGGCGCTCTTCCGCTTCCTCGCTCACT
GACTCGCTGCGCTCGGTCGTTCGGCTGCGGCGAGCGGTATCAGCTCACTCAAAGGCGGTAATACGGTTAT
CCACAGAATCAGGGGATAACGCAGGAAAGAACATGTGAGCAAAAGGCCAGCAAAAGGCCAGGAACCGTAA
AAAGGCCGCGTTGCTGGCGTTTTTCCATAGGCTCCGCCCCCCTGACGAGCATCACAAAAATCGACGCTCA
AGTCAGAGGTGGCGAAACCCGACAGGACTATAAAGATACCAGGCGTTTCCCCCTGGAAGCTCCCTCGTGC
GCTCTCCTGTTCCGACCCTGCCGCTTACCGGATACCTGTCCGCCTTTCTCCCTTCGGGAAGCGTGGCGCT
TTCTCATAGCTCACGCTGTAGGTATCTCAGTTCGGTGTAGGTCGTTCGCTCCAAGCTGGGCTGTGTGCAC
GAACCCCCCGTTCAGCCCGACCGCTGCGCCTTATCCGGTAACTATCGTCTTGAGTCCAACCCGGTAAGAC
ACGACTTATCGCCACTGGCAGCAGCCACTGGTAACAGGATTAGCAGAGCGAGGTATGTAGGCGGTGCTAC
AGAGTTCTTGAAGTGGTGGCCTAACTACGGCTACACTAGAAGGACAGTATTTGGTATCTGCGCTCTGCTG
AAGCCAGTTACCTTCGGAAAAAGAGTTGGTAGCTCTTGATCCGGCAAACAAACCACCGCTGGTAGCGGTG
GTTTTTTTGTTTGCAAGCAGCAGATTACGCGCAGAAAAAAAGGATCTCAAGAAGATCCTTTGATCTTTTC
TACGGGGTCTGACGCTCAGTGGAACGAAAACTCACGTTAAGGGATTTTGGTCATGAACAATAAAACTGTC
TGCTTACATAAACAGTAATACAAGGGGTGTTATGAGCCATATTCAACGGGAAACGTCTTGCTCTAGGCCG
CGATTAAATTCCAACATGGATGCTGATTTATATGGGTATAAATGGGCTCGCGATAATGTCGGGCAATCAG
GTGCGACAATCTATCGATTGTATGGGAAGCCCGATGCGCCAGAGTTGTTTCTGAAACATGGCAAAGGTAG
CGTTGCCAATGATGTTACAGATGAGATGGTCAGACTAAACTGGCTGACGGAATTTATGCCTCTTCCGACC
ATCAAGCATTTTATCCGTACTCCTGATGATGCATGGTTACTCACCACTGCGATCCCCGGGAAAACAGCAT
TCCAGGTATTAGAAGAATATCCTGATTCAGGTGAAAATATTGTTGATGCGCTGGCAGTGTTCCTGCGCCG
GTTGCATTCGATTCCTGTTTGTAATTGTCCTTTTAACAGCGATCGCGTATTTCGTCTCGCTCAGGCGCAA
TCACGAATGAATAACGGTTTGGTTGATGCGAGTGATTTTGATGACGAGCGTAATGGCTGGCCTGTTGAAC
AAGTCTGGAAAGAAATGCATAAACTTTTGCCATTCTCACCGGATTCAGTCGTCACTCATGGTGATTTCTC
ACTTGATAACCTTATTTTTGACGAGGGGAAATTAATAGGTTGTATTGATGTTGGACGAGTCGGAATCGCA
GACCGATACCAGGATCTTGCCATCCTATGGAACTGCCTCGGTGAGTTTTCTCCTTCATTACAGAAACGGC
TTTTTCAAAAATATGGTATTGATAATCCTGATATGAATAAATTGCAGTTTCATTTGATGCTCGATGAGTT
TTTCTAAGAATTAATTCATGAGCGGATACATATTTGAATGTATTTAGAAAAATAAACAAATAGGGGTTCC
GCGCACATTTCCCCGAAAAGTGCCACCTAAATTGTAAGCGTTAATATTTTGTTAAAATTCGCGTTAAATT
TTTGTTAAATCAGCTCATTTTTTAACCAATAGGCCGAAATCGGCAAAATCCCTTATAAATCAAAAGAATA
GACCGAGATAGGGT
[37 nt withheld, positions 5825-5861]
AAAGAACGTGGACTCCAACGTCAAAGG
[49 nt withheld, positions 5889-5937]
T
[91 nt withheld, positions 5939-6029]
G
[124 nt withheld, positions 6031-6154]
CCCATTCGCCA
Features (pLannotate 1.2.2; 23 found; start..end, strand, type, name):
     26..73      -  terminator     T7 terminator: transcription terminator for bacteriophage T7 RNA polymerase
     81..130     -  CDS            SET1 (fragment): solubility-enhancement tag derived from T7 phage gene 10B
    140..157     -  CDS            9xHis (fragment): 9xHis affinity tag
    167..340     -  CDS            hns (fragment): HNS_ECOLI - Also known as bglY From Escherichia coli (strain K12).
    341..1015    -  CDS            mEos3.2: mEos3.2 is a photoconvertible green/yellow fluorescent protein published in 2012, derived from Lobophyllia hemprichii. It is reported to be a rapidly-maturing monomer with moderate acid sensitivity.
   1017..1036    -  CDS            TEV site (fragment): tobacco etch virus (TEV) protease recognition and cleavage site
   1043..1060    -  CDS            thrombin site: thrombin recognition and cleavage site
   1071..1087    -  CDS            capTEV™ (fragment): composite tag for in vivo biotinylation, TEV protease cleavage, and 6xHis tagging
   1106..1128    -  RBS            RBS: efficient ribosome binding site from bacteriophage T7 gene 10 (Olins and Rangwala, 1989)
   1143..1167    -  protein_bind   lac operator: The lac repressor binds to the lac operator to inhibit transcription in E. coli. This inhibition can be relieved by adding lactose or isopropyl-β-D-thiogalactopyranoside (IPTG). lac repressor encoded by lacI
   1168..1186    -  promoter       T7 promoter: promoter for bacteriophage T7 RNA polymerase
   1208..1487    +  CDS            TcR (fragment): tetracycline efflux protein; tet; confers resistance to tetracycline
   1495..1572    +  promoter       lacI promoter: lacI
   1573..2655    +  CDS            lacI: lac repressor; lacI; The lac repressor binds to the lac operator to inhibit transcription in E. coli. This inhibition can be relieved by adding lactose or isopropyl-β-D-thiogalactopyranoside (IPTG).
   2668..2689    +  protein_bind   CAP binding site: CAP binding activates transcription in the presence of cAMP. E. coli catabolite activator protein
   2704..2995    +  CDS            TcR (fragment): tetracycline efflux protein; tet; confers resistance to tetracycline
   3067..3447    -  CDS            YPB1_ECOLX: Protein predicted: Swiss-Prot protein existence level 4. From Escherichia coli.
   3464..3655    +  CDS            rop: Rop protein, which maintains plasmids at low copy number; rop
   3757..3896    +  misc_feature   bom: basis of mobility region from pBR322
   4082..4670    -  rep_origin     ori: high-copy-number ColE1/pMB1/pBR322/pUC origin of replication
   4792..5607    +  CDS            KanR: aminoglycoside phosphotransferase; aph(3')-Ia; confers resistance to kanamycin in bacteria or G418 (Geneticin®) in eukaryotes
   5616..5673    -  promoter       AmpR promoter (fragment): bla
   5726..6154    -  rep_origin     f1 ori (sequence partly withheld): f1 bacteriophage origin of replication; arrow indicates direction of (+) strand synthesis
