[The description below was written by a language model from this plasmid's Addgene catalogue record and pLannotate feature annotations shown in this document.]
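Description:
pRD421 is a bacterial expression plasmid built on the pET28a backbone for producing a recombinant fluorescent DNA-binding protein in E. coli BL21 (DE3) pLysS. It replicates from a pBR322-type ColE1 origin accompanied by the rop gene and the bom region, consistent with its listing as low copy. Selection is by kanamycin through the aph(3')-Ia KanR gene. An f1 origin is also present, and short tetracycline-resistance and AmpR-promoter fragments in the annotation are non-functional backbone remnants. The two sequence records, depositor and repository sequencing, differ by only a few nucleotides in backbone regions and give the same feature layout.

The roughly 0.9 kb synthetic insert, assembled by Gibson cloning, encodes an N-terminal His tag and a TEV protease-cleavable linker. These are followed by the photoconvertible monomeric fluorescent protein mEos3.2, fused to a fragment of E. coli H-NS recorded as its DNA-binding domain (H-NSdbd). The backbone's thrombin site also lies between the His tag and the TEV site. Transcription is driven by the T7 promoter under control of an adjacent lac operator, with the T7 gene 10 ribosome binding site upstream and the T7 terminator downstream. The plasmid-borne lacI gene supplies repressor, so expression depends on T7 RNA polymerase in DE3 hosts and is induced with IPTG. A vector-derived C-terminal His-tag sequence is annotated beyond the H-NS fragment, but the record does not state that it is translated.

The construct belongs to the HI-NESS family of genetically encoded DNA labels based on a bacterial nucleoid-associated protein. It allows affinity purification of the fusion protein by its His tag, which can then be removed with TEV protease.
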