Addgene plasmid #163112: pRD421
Purpose: Production of His6_TEV-cleavable-linker_mEos3.2_H-NSdbd in BL21 (DE3) pLysS
Depositing lab: Remus Dame. Depositing organization: Leiden University. Publication: HI-NESS: a family of genetically encoded DNA labels based on a bacterial nucleoid-associated protein. Rashid FM, Mahlandt E, van der Vaart M, Boer DEC, Varela Alvarez M, Henneman B, Brocken DJW, Voskamp P, Blok AJ, Shimizu TS, Meijer AH, Luijsterburg MS, Goedhart J, Cremazy FGE, Dame RT. Nucleic Acids Res. 2021 Nov 4. pii: 6414584. doi: 10.1093/nar/gkab993. PubMed 34734265.
Backbone
  Vector backbone: pET28a
  Backbone size w/o insert (bp): 5245
  Vector type: Bacterial Expression
Growth in bacteria
  Bacterial resistance: Kanamycin, 50 μg/mL
  Growth temperature: 37°C
  Growth strain: DH5alpha
  Copy number: Low Copy
Gene/Insert
  Gene/Insert name: His-tag_TEV-cleavable-linker_mEos3.2_H-NSdbd
  Species: Synthetic
  Insert size (bp): 924
  Promoter: T7 promoter
  Tag / fusion protein: His-tag with TEV-cleavable linker (N terminal on backbone)
  Cloning method: Gibson Cloning
Terms and licenses: Academic/Nonprofit Terms; Industry Terms: Not Available to Industry
How to cite: pRD421 was a gift from Remus Dame (Addgene plasmid # 163112 ; http://n2t.net/addgene:163112 ; RRID:Addgene_163112)
